LOCUS       Exported 18320 bp ds-DNA circular SYN 12-MAY-2021
DEFINITION  Target a Cre-dependent ChrimsonR-tdTomato cassette and a tTA2
            cassette into the mouse TIGRE locus.
ACCESSION   .
VERSION     .
KEYWORDS    Ai167 (TIT2L-ChrimsonR-tdT-ICL-tTA2) targeting vector
SOURCE      synthetic DNA construct
  ORGANISM  synthetic DNA construct
REFERENCE   1 (bases 1 to 18320)
  AUTHORS   Daigle TL, Madisen L, Hage TA, Valley MT, Knoblich U, Larsen RS,
            Takeno MM, Huang L, Gu H, Larsen R, Mills M, Bosma-Moody A, Siverts
            LA, Walker M, Graybuck LT, Yao Z, Fong O, Nguyen TN, Garren E, Lenz
            GH, Chavarha M, Pendergraft J, Harrington J, Hirokawa KE, Harris JA,
            Nicovich PR, McGraw MJ, Ollerenshaw DR, Smith KA, Baker CA, Ting JT,
            Sunkin SM, Lecoq J, Lin MZ, Boyden ES, Murphy GJ, da Costa NM,
            Waters J, Li L, Tasic B, Zeng H
  TITLE     A Suite of Transgenic Driver and Reporter Mouse Lines with Enhanced
            Brain-Cell-Type Targeting and Functionality.
  JOURNAL   Cell. 2018 Jul 12;174(2):465-480.e22. doi:
            10.1016/j.cell.2018.06.035.
  PUBMED    30007418
REFERENCE   2 (bases 1 to 18320)
  AUTHORS   .
  TITLE     Direct Submission
  JOURNAL   Exported May 12, 2021 from SnapGene Server 1.1.58
            http://www.snapgene.com
FEATURES             Location/Qualifiers
     source          1..18320
                     /organism="synthetic DNA construct"
                     /mol_type="other DNA"
     primer_bind     complement(29..51)
                     /label=pGEX 3'
                     /note="pGEX vectors, reverse primer"
     primer_bind     151..170
                     /label=pRS-marker
                     /note="pRS vectors, use to sequence yeast selectable
                     marker"
     primer_bind     364..386
                     /label=M13/pUC Forward
                     /note="In lacZ gene"
     primer_bind     378..395
                     /label=M13 Forward
                     /note="In lacZ gene. Also called M13-F20 or M13 (-21)
                     Forward"
     primer_bind     379..395
                     /label=M13 fwd
                     /note="common sequencing primer, one of multiple similar
                     variants"
     polyA_signal    2975..3056
                     /label=SV40 poly(A) signal
                     /note="SV40 polyadenylation signal"
     primer_bind     3000..3019
                     /label=SV40pA-R
                     /note="SV40 polyA, reverse primer"
     protein_bind    3070..3340
                     /label=tetracycline response element
                     /bound_moiety="tetracycline repressor TetR"
                     /note="contains seven copies of the tetracycline operator
                     tetO"
     promoter        3373..3411
                     /label=minimal CMV promoter
                     /note="human cytomegalovirus (CMV) immediate early
                     promoter"
     primer_bind     3408..3432
                     /label=LNCX
                     /note="Human CMV promoter, forward primer"
     protein_bind    3545..3578
                     /label=loxP
                     /bound_moiety="Cre recombinase"
                     /note="Cre-mediated recombination occurs in the 8-bp core
                     sequence (GCATACAT)."
     polyA_signal    3655..3703
                     /note="synthetic polyadenylation signal"
     polyA_signal    3712..4188
                     /label=hGH poly(A) signal
                     /note="human growth hormone polyadenylation signal"
     polyA_signal    4200..4661
                     /label=PGK poly(A) signal
                     /note="mouse phosphoglycerate kinase 1 polyadenylation
                     signal"
     protein_bind    4688..4721
                     /label=loxP
                     /bound_moiety="Cre recombinase"
                     /note="Cre-mediated recombination occurs in the 8-bp core
                     sequence (GCATACAT)."
     regulatory      4732..4741
                     /regulatory_class="other"
                     /note="vertebrate consensus sequence for strong initiation
                     of translation (Kozak, 1987)"
     CDS             4738..5787
                     /codon_start=1
                     /product="red light-drivable channelrhodopsin from
                     Chlamydomonas noctigama (Klapoetke et al., 2014)"
                     /label=ChrimsonR
                     /note="K176R mutant with accelerated closing kinetics"
                     /translation="MAELISSATRSLFAAGGINPWPNPYHHEDMGCGGMTPTGECFSTE
                     WWCDPSYGLSDAGYGYCFVEATGGYLVVGVEKKQAWLHSRGTPGEKIGAQVCQWIAFSI
                     AIALLTFYGFSAWKATCGWEEVYVCCVEVLFVTLEIFKEFSSPATVYLSTGNHAYCLRY
                     FEWLLSCPVILIRLSNLSGLKNDYSKRTMGLIVSCVGMIVFGMAAGLATDWLKWLLYIV
                     SCIYGGYMYFQAAKCYVEANHSVPKGHCRMVVKLMAYAYFASWGSYPILWAVGPEGLLK
                     LSPYANSIGHSICDIIAKEFWTFLAHHLRIKIHEHILIHGDIRKTTKMEIGGEEVEVEE
                     FVEEEDEDTV"
     misc_feature    7258..7846
                     /label=WPRE
                     /note="woodchuck hepatitis virus posttranscriptional
                     regulatory element"
     CDS             complement(7729..7740)
                     /codon_start=1
                     /product="Factor Xa recognition and cleavage site"
                     /label=Factor Xa site
                     /translation="IEGR"
     polyA_signal    7877..8084
                     /label=bGH poly(A) signal
                     /note="bovine growth hormone polyadenylation signal"
     enhancer        10608..10911
                     /label=CMV enhancer
                     /note="human cytomegalovirus immediate early enhancer"
     promoter        10913..11190
                     /label=chicken beta-actin promoter
     intron          11191..12207
                     /label=chimeric intron
                     /note="chimera between introns from chicken beta-actin and
                     rabbit beta-globin"
     primer_bind     12131..12153
                     /label=pCAGGS-5
                     /note="Chimeric intron in CAG promoter, forward primer"
     primer_bind     12215..12234
                     /label=pCAG-F
                     /note="Rabbit beta-globin intron, for pCAG plasmids,
                     forward primer"
     protein_bind    complement(12295..12328)
                     /label=lox2272
                     /bound_moiety="Cre recombinase"
                     /note="Cre-mediated recombination occurs in the 8-bp core
                     sequence (GGATACTT). lox2272 sites are compatible with each
                     other, but incompatible with loxP or loxN sites (Lee and
                     Saito, 1988)."
     polyA_signal    12366..12414
                     /note="synthetic polyadenylation signal"
     polyA_signal    12423..12899
                     /label=hGH poly(A) signal
                     /note="human growth hormone polyadenylation signal"
     primer_bind     complement(12934..12953)
                     /label=TK-pA-R
                     /note="Thymidine kinase polyA, reverse primer"
     polyA_signal    12978..13026
                     /label=HSV TK poly(A) signal
                     /note="herpes simplex virus thymidine kinase
                     polyadenylation signal (Cole and Stacy, 1985)"
     protein_bind    complement(13205..13238)
                     /label=lox2272
                     /bound_moiety="Cre recombinase"
                     /note="Cre-mediated recombination occurs in the 8-bp core
                     sequence (GGATACTT). lox2272 sites are compatible with each
                     other, but incompatible with loxP or loxN sites (Lee and
                     Saito, 1988)."
     CDS             13263..14009
                     /codon_start=1
                     /product="improved tetracycline-controlled transactivator"
                     /label=tTA-Advanced
                     /note="In the Tet-Off(R) system, tTA-Advanced binds to the
                     Tet-responsive element and stimulates transcription only in
                     the absence of tetracycline or doxycycline."
                     /translation="MSRLDKSKVINSALELLNEVGIEGLTTRKLAQKLGVEQPTLYWHV
                     KNKRALLDALAIEMLDRHHTHFCPLEGESWQDFLRNNAKSFRCALLSHRDGAKVHLGTR
                     PTEKQYETLENQLAFLCQQGFSLENALYALSAVGHFTLGCVLEDQEHQVAKEERETPTT
                     DSMPPLLRQAIELFDHQGAEPAFLFGLELIICGLEKQLKCESGGPADALDDFDLDMLPA
                     DALDDFDLDMLPADALDDFDLDMLPG"
     misc_feature    14052..14640
                     /label=WPRE
                     /note="woodchuck hepatitis virus posttranscriptional
                     regulatory element"
     CDS             complement(14523..14534)
                     /codon_start=1
                     /product="Factor Xa recognition and cleavage site"
                     /label=Factor Xa site
                     /translation="IEGR"
     polyA_signal    14671..14878
                     /label=bGH poly(A) signal
                     /note="bovine growth hormone polyadenylation signal"
     protein_bind    14892..14925
                     /label=attB
                     /bound_moiety="phage phi-C31 integrase"
                     /note="minimal attB site for the phi-C31 integrase (Groth
                     et al., 2000)"
     promoter        14952..15451
                     /label=PGK promoter
                     /note="mouse phosphoglycerate kinase 1 promoter"
     primer_bind     complement(14987..15010)
                     /label=MSCV-rev
                     /note="Murine stem cell virus, reverse primer"
     primer_bind     15384..15403
                     /label=mPGK-F
                     /note="Mouse PGK promoter, forward primer"
     primer_bind     complement(16099..16115)
                     /label=M13 rev
                     /note="common sequencing primer, one of multiple similar
                     variants"
     primer_bind     complement(16099..16115)
                     /label=M13 Reverse
                     /note="In lacZ gene. Also called M13-rev"
     primer_bind     complement(16112..16134)
                     /label=M13/pUC Reverse
                     /note="In lacZ gene"
     protein_bind    16123..16139
                     /label=lac operator
                     /bound_moiety="lac repressor encoded by lacI"
                     /note="The lac repressor binds to the lac operator to
                     inhibit transcription in E. coli. This inhibition can be
                     relieved by adding lactose or
                     isopropyl-beta-D-thiogalactopyranoside (IPTG)."
     promoter        complement(16147..16177)
                     /label=lac promoter
                     /note="promoter for the E. coli lac operon"
     protein_bind    16192..16213
                     /label=CAP binding site
                     /bound_moiety="E. coli catabolite activator protein"
                     /note="CAP binding activates transcription in the presence
                     of cAMP."
     primer_bind     complement(16330..16347)
                     /label=L4440
                     /note="L4440 vector, forward primer"
     rep_origin      complement(16501..17089)
                     /direction=LEFT
                     /label=ori
                     /note="high-copy-number ColE1/pMB1/pBR322/pUC origin of
                     replication"
     primer_bind     complement(16581..16600)
                     /label=pBR322ori-F
                     /note="pBR322 origin, forward primer"
     CDS             complement(17260..18120)
                     /codon_start=1
                     /gene="bla"
                     /product="beta-lactamase"
                     /label=AmpR
                     /note="confers resistance to ampicillin, carbenicillin, and
                     related antibiotics"
                     /translation="MSIQHFRVALIPFFAAFCLPVFAHPETLVKVKDAEDQLGARVGYI
                     ELDLNSGKILESFRPEERFPMMSTFKVLLCGAVLSRIDAGQEQLGRRIHYSQNDLVEYS
                     PVTEKHLTDGMTVRELCSAAITMSDNTAANLLLTTIGGPKELTAFLHNMGDHVTRLDRW
                     EPELNEAIPNDERDTTMPVAMATTLRKLLTGELLTLASRQQLIDWMEADKVAGPLLRSA
                     LPAGWFIADKSGAGERGSRGIIAALGPDGKPSRIVVIYTTGSQATMDERNRQIAEIGAS
                     LIKHW"
     primer_bind     17883..17902
                     /label=Amp-R
                     /note="Ampicillin resistance gene, reverse primer"
     promoter        complement(18121..18225)
                     /gene="bla"
                     /label=AmpR promoter
     primer_bind     18293..18311
                     /label=pBRforEco
                     /note="pBR322 vectors, upsteam of EcoRI site, forward
                     primer"
ORIGIN
        1 tcgcgcgttt cggtgatgac ggtgaaaacc tctgacacat gcagctcccg gagacggtca
       61 cagcttgtct gtaagcggat gccgggagca gacaagcccg tcagggcgcg tcagcgggtg
      121 ttggcgggtg tcggggctgg cttaactatg cggcatcaga gcagattgta ctgagagtgc
      181 accatatgcg gtgtgaaata ccgcacagat gcgtaaggag aaaataccgc atcaggcgcc
      241 attcgccatt caggctgcgc aactgttggg aagggcgatc ggtgcgggcc tcttcgctat
      301 tacgccagct ggcgaaaggg ggatgtgctg caaggcgatt aagttgggta acgccagggt
      361 tttcccagtc acgacgttgt aaaacgacgg ccagtgaatt cgagctcggt accgaagttc
      421 ctattcttca aatagtatag gaacttcttt cggccggcca atcgattgga tccgtttaat
      481 tcgagctcgc tagagcccca tcctcactga ctccgtcctg gagttggatg agagataatg
      541 gccttacgtt gtgccagggg agggtcgggc tggatttagc aagatttacc ttctccaaag
      601 agcggtgctg cagtggcaca gctgcccacg gaggtggggg ggtcaccgtc cctggaggtg
      661 atgaagaact gtggggatgt ggcactgagg gacatggcca gtgggcacgg tgggtgggtt
      721 ggggttggtc ttggggatct tggagggctt ttccagcctt catgatttga cgattgtatg
      781 aacatctaca tggcaattct ccagctgcct gtcccagtcc tactgaccca gctgtatctc
      841 tccaggcaag ctcttccacc ccttctgctt gcatccagac accatcaaac atgcaggctc
      901 agacacaggg accagcagtg tctgtggcct ttttgtgctc ctctccatgc tgggttttaa
      961 cttgctcttt gtccttctat cctatcttct tatccttaag gctgttctga acgctgtgac
     1021 ttggagagtg tcccagagcc ctcaacacct gcatgtccca cgtccatgct gtcctgcact
     1081 tccttatccc caagatctgc ctctccgtga tgcactgaat tggcaaacat gtgtcacccc
     1141 agaccaacaa tgtcacagca aactccccct tgataggaca agggggaatg gctttacact
     1201 gagacagggg aggtttgggt tggatatgag gaggcagttt ttcccccaga gggtggtgac
     1261 gcactgaaca ggttgcccaa ggaggctgtg gatgccccat ccctgcaggc attcaaggcc
     1321 aggctggatg tggctctggg cagcctgggc tgctggttga tgaccctgca catagcaggg
     1381 ggttggatct ggatgagcac tgtgctcctt tgcaacccag gccgttctat gattctgtca
     1441 ttctaaatct ctctttcagc ctaaagcttt ttccccgtat ccccccaggt gtctgcaggc
     1501 tcaaagagca gcgagaagcg ttcagaggaa agcgatcccg tgccaccttc cccgtgcccg
     1561 ggctgtcccc gcacgctgcc ggctcgggga tgcgggggga gcgccggacc ggagcggagc
     1621 cccgggcggc tcgctgctgc cccctagcgg gggagggacg taattacatc cctgggggct
     1681 ttgggggggg gctgtccctc tagcgagctc ggtacccaga gccccatcct cactgactcc
     1741 gtcctggagt tggatgagag ataatggcct tacgttgtgc caggggaggg tcgggctgga
     1801 tttagcaaga tttaccttct ccaaagagcg gtgctgcagt ggcacagctg cccacggagg
     1861 tgggggggtc accgtccctg gaggtgatga agaactgtgg ggatgtggca ctgagggaca
     1921 tggccagtgg gcacggtggg tgggttgggg ttggtcttgg ggatcttgga gggcttttcc
     1981 agccttcatg atttgacgat tgtatgaaca tctacatggc aattctccag ctgcctgtcc
     2041 cagtcctact gacccagctg tatctctcca ggcaagctct tccacccctt ctgcttgcat
     2101 ccagacacca tcaaacatgc aggctcagac acagggacca gcagtgtctg tggccttttt
     2161 gtgctcctct ccatgctggg ttttaacttg ctctttgtcc ttctatccta tcttcttatc
     2221 cttaaggctg ttctgaacgc tgtgacttgg agagtgtccc agagccctca acacctgcat
     2281 gtcccacgtc catgctgtcc tgcacttcct tatccccaag atctgcctct ccgtgatgca
     2341 ctgaattggc aaacatgtgt caccccagac caacaatgtc acagcaaact cccccttgat
     2401 aggacaaggg ggaatggctt tacactgaga caggggaggt ttgggttgga tatgaggagg
     2461 cagtttttcc cccagagggt ggtgacgcac tgaacaggtt gcccaaggag gctgtggatg
     2521 ccccatccct gcaggcattc aaggccaggc tggatgtggc tctgggcagc ctgggctgct
     2581 ggttgatgac cctgcacata gcagggggtt ggatctggat gagcactgtg ctcctttgca
     2641 acccaggccg ttctatgatt ctgtcattct aaatctctct ttcagcctaa agctttttcc
     2701 ccgtatcccc ccaggtgtct gcaggctcaa agagcagcga gaagcgttca gaggaaagcg
     2761 atcccgtgcc accttccccg tgcccgggct gtccccgcac gctgccggct cggggatgcg
     2821 gggggagcgc cggaccggag cggagccccg ggcggctcgc tgctgccccc tagcggggga
     2881 gggacgtaat tacatccctg ggggctttgg gggggggctg tccctctagg ggtacccggg
     2941 gatccaccgg tatcgattcg gccggccgac gtcggcagtg aaaaaaatgc tttatttgtg
     3001 aaatttgtga tgctattgct ttatttgtaa ccattataag ctgcaataaa caagtttcga
     3061 gtttaccact ccctatcagt gatagagaaa agtgaaagtc gagtttacca ctccctatca
     3121 gtgatagaga aaagtgaaag tcgagtttac cactccctat cagtgataga gaaaagtgaa
     3181 agtcgagttt accactccct atcagtgata gagaaaagtg aaagtcgagt ttaccactcc
     3241 ctatcagtga tagagaaaag tgaaagtcga gtttaccact ccctatcagt gatagagaaa
     3301 agtgaaagtc gagtttacca ctccctatca gtgatagaga aaagtgaaag tcgagctcgg
     3361 tacccgggtc gaggtaggcg tgtacggtgg gaggcctata taagcagagc tcgtttagtg
     3421 aaccgtcaga tcgcctggag acgccatcca cgctgttttg acctccatag aagacaccgg
     3481 gaccgatcca gcctccgcgg ccccgaattc gagctcggta cccggggatc aaattcaatt
     3541 aaatataact tcgtatagca tacattatac gaagttattc gcgatgaata aatgaaagct
     3601 tgcagatccc ctcagcacca tggctagcgg cagcctcgga gtttgaatag atagaataaa
     3661 atatctttat tttcattcca tctgtgtgtt ggttttttgt gtgagatcta cgggtggcat
     3721 ccctgtgacc cctccccagt gcctctcctg gccctggaag ttgccactcc agtgcccacc
     3781 agccttgtcc taataaaatt aagttgcatc attttgtctg actaggtgtc cttctataat
     3841 attatggggt ggaggggggt ggtatggagc aaggggcaag ttgggaagac aacctgtagg
     3901 gcctgcgggg tctattggga accaagctgg agtgcagtgg cacaatcttg gctcactgca
     3961 atctccgcct cctgggttca agcgattctc ctgcctcagg ctcccgagtt gttgggattc
     4021 caggcatgca tgaccaggct cagctaattt ttgttttttt ggtagagacg gggtttcacc
     4081 atattggcca ggctggtctc caactcctaa tctcaggtga tctacccacc ttggcctccc
     4141 aaattgctgg gattacaggc gtgaaccact gctcccttcc ctgtccttct gcctcagcgc
     4201 tgtaagtctg cagaaattga tgatctatta aacaataaag atgtccacta aaatggaagt
     4261 ttttcctgtc atactttgtt aagaagggtg agaacagagt acctacattt tgaatggaag
     4321 gattggagct acgggggtgg gggtggggtg ggattagata aatgcctgct ctttactgaa
     4381 ggctctttac tattgcttta tgataatgtt tcatagttgg atatcataat ttaaacaagc
     4441 aaaaccaaat taagggccag ctcattcctc ccactcatga tctatagatc tatagatctc
     4501 tcgtgggatc attgtttttc tcttgattcc cactttgtgg ttctaagtac tgtggtttcc
     4561 aaatgtgtca gtttcatagc ctgaagaacg agatcagcag cctctgttcc acatacactt
     4621 cattctcagt attgttttgc caagttctaa ttccatcaga aagcttttaa ttaactgaat
     4681 agctaacata acttcgtata gcatacatta tacgaagtta tcacgcgtgc cgccaccatg
     4741 gctgagctga tcagcagcgc caccagatct ctgtttgccg ccggaggcat caacccttgg
     4801 cctaacccct accaccacga ggacatgggc tgtggaggaa tgacacctac aggcgagtgc
     4861 ttcagcaccg agtggtggtg tgacccttct tacggactga gcgacgccgg atacggatat
     4921 tgcttcgtgg aggccacagg cggctacctg gtcgtgggag tggagaagaa gcaggcttgg
     4981 ctgcacagca gaggcacacc aggagaaaag atcggcgccc aggtctgcca gtggattgct
     5041 ttcagcatcg ccatcgccct gctgacattc tacggcttca gcgcctggaa ggccacttgc
     5101 ggttgggagg aggtctacgt ctgttgcgtc gaggtgctgt tcgtgaccct ggagatcttc
     5161 aaggagttca gcagccccgc cacagtgtac ctgtctaccg gcaaccacgc ctattgcctg
     5221 cgctacttcg agtggctgct gtcttgcccc gtgatcctga tcagactgag caacctgagc
     5281 ggcctgaaga acgactacag caagcggacc atgggcctga tcgtgtcttg cgtgggaatg
     5341 atcgtgttcg gcatggccgc aggactggct accgattggc tcaagtggct gctgtatatc
     5401 gtgtcttgca tctacggcgg ctacatgtac ttccaggccg ccaagtgcta cgtggaagcc
     5461 aaccacagcg tgcctaaagg ccattgccgc atggtcgtga agctgatggc ctacgcttac
     5521 ttcgcctctt ggggcagcta cccaatcctc tgggcagtgg gaccagaagg actgctgaag
     5581 ctgagccctt acgccaacag catcggccac agcatctgcg acatcatcgc caaggagttt
     5641 tggaccttcc tggcccacca cctgaggatc aagatccacg agcacatcct gatccacggc
     5701 gacatccgga agaccaccaa gatggagatc ggaggcgagg aggtggaagt ggaagagttc
     5761 gtggaggagg aggacgagga cacagtggcg gcaccggtag tagcagtgag taagggcgag
     5821 gaagtgatca aagagttcat gcggtttaag gtgagaatgg aaggaagcat gaacggccac
     5881 gagttcgaaa ttgagggaga aggagaggga cggccctacg agggcaccca gacagccaag
     5941 ctgaaagtga caaagggcgg gcctctgcca ttcgcttggg acatcctgag cccacagttt
     6001 atgtacggct ccaaggccta tgtgaaacat ccagctgaca ttcccgatta taagaaactg
     6061 agcttccccg aggggtttaa gtgggaaaga gtgatgaact tcgaggacgg aggcctggtg
     6121 actgtgaccc aggacagctc cctgcaggat gggaccctga tctacaaggt gaaaatgaga
     6181 gggacaaatt ttccccctga tggacctgtg atgcagaaga aaactatggg atgggaggcc
     6241 tccaccgaaa ggctgtatcc acgcgacggg gtgctgaaag gagaaatcca ccaggctctg
     6301 aagctgaaag atgggggaca ttacctggtg gagttcaaga caatctacat ggccaagaaa
     6361 cctgtgcagc tgccaggcta ctattacgtg gacacaaaac tggatatcac ttcacacaac
     6421 gaggactaca ctattgtgga gcagtatgaa cggagcgagg ggagacacca tctgttcctg
     6481 ggccatggga ctggaagtac cggctcaggg tctagtggaa ccgcctcaag cgaggataac
     6541 aatatggctg tgatcaaaga gttcatgagg tttaaggtgc gcatggaggg cagcatgaat
     6601 gggcacgaat ttgagattga aggagagggc gaagggaggc cttacgaggg cacacagact
     6661 gccaagctga aagtgaccaa gggaggacca ctgcctttcg cttgggatat cctgtctcct
     6721 cagtttatgt acggaagtaa ggcctatgtc aagcatcccg ctgacattcc tgattacaag
     6781 aaactgtctt tcccagaggg ctttaagtgg gagagagtga tgaattttga agatggaggc
     6841 ctggtgaccg tgacacagga ctcctctctg caggatggca ctctgatcta caaagtcaaa
     6901 atgcgcggca ccaattttcc acccgatggg cccgtgatgc agaagaaaac aatggggtgg
     6961 gaggccagca ctgaacggct gtatcctaga gacggagtgc tgaagggcga aatccaccag
     7021 gccctgaagc tgaaagacgg cggccactac ctggtggagt tcaaaaccat ctacatggcc
     7081 aagaaaccag tgcagctgcc cggctattac tatgtggaca ccaagctgga tatcacatcc
     7141 cacaatgaag actacaccat tgtggaacag tatgagaggt ctgaaggacg ccaccatctg
     7201 tttctgtacg gcatggatga gctgtataag taaacgcgtt acgtaaagct tgtcgataat
     7261 caacctctgg attacaaaat ttgtgaaaga ttgactggta ttcttaacta tgttgctcct
     7321 tttacgctat gtggatacgc tgctttaatg cctttgtatc atgctattgc ttcccgtatg
     7381 gctttcattt tctcctcctt gtataaatcc tggttgctgt ctctttatga ggagttgtgg
     7441 cccgttgtca ggcaacgtgg cgtggtgtgc actgtgtttg ctgacgcaac ccccactggt
     7501 tggggcattg ccaccacctg tcagctcctt tccgggactt tcgctttccc cctccctatt
     7561 gccacggcgg aactcatcgc cgcctgcctt gcccgctgct ggacaggggc tcggctgttg
     7621 ggcactgaca attccgtggt gttgtcgggg aaatcatcgt cctttccttg gctgctcgcc
     7681 tatgttgcca cctggattct gcgcgggacg tccttctgct acgtcccttc ggccctcaat
     7741 ccagcggacc ttccttcccg cggcctgctg ccggctctgc ggcctcttcc gcgtcttcgc
     7801 cttcgccctc agacgagtcg gatctccctt tgggccgcct ccccgcatcg acaccgagcg
     7861 ctgctcgagg cctcgactgt gccttctagt tgccagccat ctgttgtttg cccctccccc
     7921 gtgccttcct tgaccctgga aggtgccact cccactgtcc tttcctaata aaatgaggaa
     7981 attgcatcgc attgtctgag taggtgtcat tctattctgg ggggtggggt ggggcaggac
     8041 agcaaggggg aggattggga agacaatagc aggcatgctg gggacacgtg ggatcctcta
     8101 gagccccatc ctcactgact ccgtcctgga gttggatgag agataatggc cttacgttgt
     8161 gccaggggag ggtcgggctg gatttagcaa gatttacctt ctccaaagag cggtgctgca
     8221 gtggcacagc tgcccacgga ggtggggggg tcaccgtccc tggaggtgat gaagaactgt
     8281 ggggatgtgg cactgaggga catggccagt gggcacggtg ggtgggttgg ggttggtctt
     8341 ggggatcttg gagggctttt ccagccttca tgatttgacg attgtatgaa catctacatg
     8401 gcaattctcc agctgcctgt cccagtccta ctgacccagc tgtatctctc caggcaagct
     8461 cttccacccc ttctgcttgc atccagacac catcaaacat gcaggctcag acacagggac
     8521 cagcagtgtc tgtggccttt ttgtgctcct ctccatgctg ggttttaact tgctctttgt
     8581 ccttctatcc tatcttctta tccttaaggc tgttctgaac gctgtgactt ggagagtgtc
     8641 ccagagccct caacacctgc atgtcccacg tccatgctgt cctgcacttc cttatcccca
     8701 agatctgcct ctccgtgatg cactgaattg gcaaacatgt gtcaccccag accaacaatg
     8761 tcacagcaaa ctcccccttg ataggacaag ggggaatggc tttacactga gacaggggag
     8821 gtttgggttg gatatgagga ggcagttttt cccccagagg gtggtgacgc actgaacagg
     8881 ttgcccaagg aggctgtgga tgccccatcc ctgcaggcat tcaaggccag gctggatgtg
     8941 gctctgggca gcctgggctg ctggttgatg accctgcaca tagcaggggg ttggatctgg
     9001 atgagcactg tgctcctttg caacccaggc cgttctatga ttctgtcatt ctaaatctct
     9061 ctttcagcct aaagcttttt ccccgtatcc ccccaggtgt ctgcaggctc aaagagcagc
     9121 gagaagcgtt cagaggaaag cgatcccgtg ccaccttccc cgtgcccggg ctgtccccgc
     9181 acgctgccgg ctcggggatg cggggggagc gccggaccgg agcggagccc cgggcggctc
     9241 gctgctgccc cctagcgggg gagggacgta attacatccc tgggggcttt gggggggggc
     9301 tgtccctcta gagccccatc ctcactgact ccgtcctgga gttggatgag agataatggc
     9361 cttacgttgt gccaggggag ggtcgggctg gatttagcaa gatttacctt ctccaaagag
     9421 cggtgctgca gtggcacagc tgcccacgga ggtggggggg tcaccgtccc tggaggtgat
     9481 gaagaactgt ggggatgtgg cactgaggga catggccagt gggcacggtg ggtgggttgg
     9541 ggttggtctt ggggatcttg gagggctttt ccagccttca tgatttgacg attgtatgaa
     9601 catctacatg gcaattctcc agctgcctgt cccagtccta ctgacccagc tgtatctctc
     9661 caggcaagct cttccacccc ttctgcttgc atccagacac catcaaacat gcaggctcag
     9721 acacagggac cagcagtgtc tgtggccttt ttgtgctcct ctccatgctg ggttttaact
     9781 tgctctttgt ccttctatcc tatcttctta tccttaaggc tgttctgaac gctgtgactt
     9841 ggagagtgtc ccagagccct caacacctgc atgtcccacg tccatgctgt cctgcacttc
     9901 cttatcccca agatctgcct ctccgtgatg cactgaattg gcaaacatgt gtcaccccag
     9961 accaacaatg tcacagcaaa ctcccccttg ataggacaag ggggaatggc tttacactga
    10021 gacaggggag gtttgggttg gatatgagga ggcagttttt cccccagagg gtggtgacgc
    10081 actgaacagg ttgcccaagg aggctgtgga tgccccatcc ctgcaggcat tcaaggccag
    10141 gctggatgtg gctctgggca gcctgggctg ctggttgatg accctgcaca tagcaggggg
    10201 ttggatctgg atgagcactg tgctcctttg caacccaggc cgttctatga ttctgtcatt
    10261 ctaaatctct ctttcagcct aaagcttttt ccccgtatcc ccccaggtgt ctgcaggctc
    10321 aaagagcagc gagaagcgtt cagaggaaag cgatcccgtg ccaccttccc cgtgcccggg
    10381 ctgtccccgc acgctgccgg ctcggggatg cggggggagc gccggaccgg agcggagccc
    10441 cgggcggctc gctgctgccc cctagcgggg gagggacgta attacatccc tgggggcttt
    10501 gggggggggc tgtccctcta gagtcgacgg cgcgccctgc aggaatctag ttattaatag
    10561 taatcaatta cggggtcatt agttcatagc ccatatatgg agttccgcgt tacataactt
    10621 acggtaaatg gcccgcctgg ctgaccgccc aacgaccccc gcccattgac gtcaataatg
    10681 acgtatgttc ccatagtaac gccaataggg actttccatt gacgtcaatg ggtggagtat
    10741 ttacggtaaa ctgcccactt ggcagtacat caagtgtatc atatgccaag tacgccccct
    10801 attgacgtca atgacggtaa atggcccgcc tggcattatg cccagtacat gaccttatgg
    10861 gactttccta cttggcagta catctacgta ttagtcatcg ctattaccat ggtcgaggtg
    10921 agccccacgt tctgcttcac tctccccatc tcccccccct ccccaccccc aattttgtat
    10981 ttatttattt tttaattatt ttgtgcagcg atgggggcgg gggggggggg ggggcgcgcg
    11041 ccrggsgggg sggggsgggg cgrggggsgg ggcggggcga ggcggagagg tgcggcggca
    11101 gccaatcaga gcggcgcgct ccgaaagttt ccttttatgg cgaggcggcg gcggcggcgg
    11161 ccctataaaa agcgaagcgc gcggcgggcg ggagtcgctg cgcgctgcct tcgccccgtg
    11221 ccccgctccg ccgccgcctc gcgccgcccg ccccggctct gactgaccgc gttactccca
    11281 caggtgagcg ggcgggacgg cccttctcct ccgggctgta attagcgctt ggtttaatga
    11341 cggcttgttt cttttctgtg gctgcgtgaa agccttgagg ggctccggga gggccctttg
    11401 tgcgggggga gcggctcggg gggtgcgtgc gtgtgtgtgt gcgtggggag cgccgcgtgc
    11461 ggctccgcgc tgcccggcgg ctgtgagcgc tgcgggcgcg gcgcggggct ttgtgcgctc
    11521 cgcagtgtgc gcgaggggag cgcggccggg ggcggtgccc cgcggtgcgg ggggggctgc
    11581 gaggggaaca aaggctgcgt gcggggtgtg tgcgtggggg ggtgagcagg gggtgtgggc
    11641 gcgtcggtcg ggctgcaacc ccccctgcac ccccctcccc gagttgctga gcacggcccg
    11701 gcttcgggtg cggggctccg tacggggcgt ggcgcggggc tcgccgtgcc gggcgggggg
    11761 tggcggcagg tgggggtgcc gggcggggcg gggccgcctc gggccgggga gggctcgggg
    11821 gaggggcgcg gcggcccccg gagcgccggc ggctgtcgag gcgcggcgag ccgcagccat
    11881 tgccttttat ggtaatcgtg cgagagggcg cagggacttc ctttgtccca aatctgtgcg
    11941 gagccgaaat ctgggaggcg ccgccgcacc ccctctagcg ggcgcggggc gaagcggtgc
    12001 ggcgccggca ggaaggaaat gggcggggag ggccttcgtg cgtcgccgcg ccgccgtccc
    12061 cttctccctc tccagcctcg gggctgtccg cggggggacg gctgccttcg ggggggacgg
    12121 ggcagggcgg ggttcggctt ctggcgtgtg accggcggct ctagagcctc tgctaaccat
    12181 gttcatgcct tcttcttttt cctacagctc ctgggcaacg tgctggttat tgtgctgtct
    12241 catcattttg gcaaagaatt gatttgatac cgcgggcccc gcgtggacgg taccataact
    12301 tcgtataaag tatcctatac gaagttatcc atggctagcg gcagcctcgg agtttgaata
    12361 gatagaataa aatatcttta ttttcattcc atctgtgtgt tggttttttg tgtgagatct
    12421 acgggtggca tccctgtgac ccctccccag tgcctctcct ggccctggaa gttgccactc
    12481 cagtgcccac cagccttgtc ctaataaaat taagttgcat cattttgtct gactaggtgt
    12541 ccttctataa tattatgggg tggagggggg tggtatggag caaggggcaa gttgggaaga
    12601 caacctgtag ggcctgcggg gtctattggg aaccaagctg gagtgcagtg gcacaatctt
    12661 ggctcactgc aatctccgcc tcctgggttc aagcgattct cctgcctcag gctcccgagt
    12721 tgttgggatt ccaggcatgc atgaccaggc tcagctaatt tttgtttttt tggtagagac
    12781 ggggtttcac catattggcc aggctggtct ccaactccta atctcaggtg atctacccac
    12841 cttggcctcc caaattgctg ggattacagg cgtgaaccac tgctcccttc cctgtccttc
    12901 tgcctcagct aattgagtag gggggaggct aactgaaaca cggaaggaga caataccgga
    12961 aggaacccgc gctatgacgg caataaaaag acagaataaa acgcacgggt gttgggtcgt
    13021 ttgttcataa acgcggggtt cggtcccagg gctggcactc tgtcgatacc ccaccgagac
    13081 cccattgggg ccaatacgcc cgcgtttctt ccttttcccc accccacccc ccaagttcgg
    13141 gtgaaggccc agggctcgca gccaacgtcg gggcggcagg ccgtggaagt tcctattctc
    13201 tagaataact tcgtataaag tatcctatac gaagttatac gcgcgcgtcc atttaattca
    13261 ccatgtctag actggacaag agcaaagtca taaactctgc tctggaatta ctcaatgaag
    13321 tcggtatcga aggcctgacg acaaggaaac tcgctcaaaa gctgggagtt gagcagccta
    13381 ccctgtactg gcacgtgaag aacaagcggg ccctgctcga tgccctggca atcgagatgc
    13441 tggacaggca tcatacccac ttctgccccc tggaaggcga gtcatggcaa gactttctgc
    13501 ggaacaacgc caagtcattc cgctgtgctc tcctctcaca tcgcgacggg gctaaagtgc
    13561 atctcggcac ccgcccaaca gagaaacagt acgaaaccct ggaaaatcag ctcgcgttcc
    13621 tgtgtcagca aggcttctcc ctggagaacg cactgtacgc tctgtccgcc gtgggccact
    13681 ttacactggg ctgcgtattg gaggatcagg agcatcaagt agcaaaagag gaaagagaga
    13741 cacctaccac cgattctatg cccccacttc tgagacaagc aattgagctg ttcgaccatc
    13801 agggagccga acctgccttc cttttcggcc tggaactaat catatgtggc ctggagaaac
    13861 agctaaagtg cgaaagcggc gggccggccg acgcccttga cgattttgac ttagacatgc
    13921 tcccagccga tgcccttgac gactttgacc ttgatatgct gcctgctgac gctcttgacg
    13981 attttgacct tgacatgctc cccgggtaac taagtaagga tcaaatggcg cgttacgtaa
    14041 agcttgtcga taatcaacct ctggattaca aaatttgtga aagattgact ggtattctta
    14101 actatgttgc tccttttacg ctatgtggat acgctgcttt aatgcctttg tatcatgcta
    14161 ttgcttcccg tatggctttc attttctcct ccttgtataa atcctggttg ctgtctcttt
    14221 atgaggagtt gtggcccgtt gtcaggcaac gtggcgtggt gtgcactgtg tttgctgacg
    14281 caacccccac tggttggggc attgccacca cctgtcagct cctttccggg actttcgctt
    14341 tccccctccc tattgccacg gcggaactca tcgccgcctg ccttgcccgc tgctggacag
    14401 gggctcggct gttgggcact gacaattccg tggtgttgtc ggggaaatca tcgtcctttc
    14461 cttggctgct cgcctatgtt gccacctgga ttctgcgcgg gacgtccttc tgctacgtcc
    14521 cttcggccct caatccagcg gaccttcctt cccgcggcct gctgccggct ctgcggcctc
    14581 ttccgcgtct tcgccttcgc cctcagacga gtcggatctc cctttgggcc gcctccccgc
    14641 atcgacaccg agcgctgctc gaggcctcga ctgtgccttc tagttgccag ccatctgttg
    14701 tttgcccctc ccccgtgcct tccttgaccc tggaaggtgc cactcccact gtcctttcct
    14761 aataaaatga ggaaattgca tcgcattgtc tgagtaggtg tcattctatt ctggggggtg
    14821 gggtggggca ggacagcaag ggggaggatt gggaagacaa tagcaggcat gctggggaca
    14881 cgtgggatcc ggtgccaggg cgtgcccttg ggctccccgg gcgcgtttgg gcggccgcat
    14941 cgaattctac cgggtagggg aggcgctttt cccaaggcag tctggagcat gcgctttagc
    15001 agccccgctg ggcacttggc gctacacaag tggcctctgg cctcgcacac attccacatc
    15061 caccggtagg cgccaaccgg ctccgttctt tggtggcccc ttcgcgccac cttctactcc
    15121 tcccctagtc aggaagttcc cccccgcccc gcagctcgcg tcgtgcagga cgtgacaaat
    15181 ggaagtagca cgtctcacta gtctcgtgca gatggacagc accgctgagc aatggaagcg
    15241 ggtaggcctt tggggcagcg gccaatagca gctttgctcc ttcgctttct gggctcagag
    15301 gctgggaagg ggtgggtccg ggggcgggct caggggcggg ctcaggggcg gggcgggcgc
    15361 ccgaaggtcc tccggaggcc cggcattctg cacgcttcaa aagcgcacgt ctgccgcgct
    15421 gttctcctct tcctcatctc cgggcctttc gacctgcaat cgccgctagc cgccaccatg
    15481 aaaaagcctg aactcaccgc gacgtctgtc gagaagtttc tgatcgaaaa gttcgacagc
    15541 gtctccgacc tgatgcagct ctcggagggc gaagaatctc gtgctttcag cttcgatgta
    15601 ggagggcgtg gatatgtcct gcgggtaaat agctgcgccg atggtttcta caaagatcgt
    15661 tatgtttatc ggcactttgc atcggccgcg ctcccgattc cggaagtgct tgacattggg
    15721 gaattcagcg agagcctgac ctattgcatc tcccgccgtg cacagggtgt cacgttgcaa
    15781 gacctgcctg aaaccgaact gcccgctgtt ctgcagccgg tcgcggaggc catggatgcg
    15841 atcgctgcgg ccgatcttag ccagacgagc gggttcggcc cattcggacc gcaaggaatc
    15901 ggtcaataca ctacatggcg tgatttcata tgcgcgattg ctgatcccca tgtgtatcac
    15961 tggcaaactg tgatggacga caccgtcagt gtaagtgcta gcccctaggc ctgaatcgaa
    16021 gttcctattc ttcaaaaggt ataggaactt cgagctcgtc gactgcagag gcctgcatgc
    16081 aagcttggcg taatcatggt catagctgtt tcctgtgtga aattgttatc cgctcacaat
    16141 tccacacaac atacgagccg gaagcataaa gtgtaaagcc tggggtgcct aatgagtgag
    16201 ctaactcaca ttaattgcgt tgcgctcact gcccgctttc cagtcgggaa acctgtcgtg
    16261 ccagctgcat taatgaatcg gccaacgcgc ggggagaggc ggtttgcgta ttgggcgctc
    16321 ttccgcttcc tcgctcactg actcgctgcg ctcggtcgtt cggctgcggc gagcggtatc
    16381 agctcactca aaggcggtaa tacggttatc cacagaatca ggggataacg caggaaagaa
    16441 catgtgagca aaaggccagc aaaaggccag gaaccgtaaa aaggccgcgt tgctggcgtt
    16501 tttccatagg ctccgccccc ctgacgagca tcacaaaaat cgacgctcaa gtcagaggtg
    16561 gcgaaacccg acaggactat aaagatacca ggcgtttccc cctggaagct ccctcgtgcg
    16621 ctctcctgtt ccgaccctgc cgcttaccgg atacctgtcc gcctttctcc cttcgggaag
    16681 cgtggcgctt tctcatagct cacgctgtag gtatctcagt tcggtgtagg tcgttcgctc
    16741 caagctgggc tgtgtgcacg aaccccccgt tcagcccgac cgctgcgcct tatccggtaa
    16801 ctatcgtctt gagtccaacc cggtaagaca cgacttatcg ccactggcag cagccactgg
    16861 taacaggatt agcagagcga ggtatgtagg cggtgctaca gagttcttga agtggtggcc
    16921 taactacggc tacactagaa gaacagtatt tggtatctgc gctctgctga agccagttac
    16981 cttcggaaaa agagttggta gctcttgatc cggcaaacaa accaccgctg gtagcggtgg
    17041 tttttttgtt tgcaagcagc agattacgcg cagaaaaaaa ggatctcaag aagatccttt
    17101 gatcttttct acggggtctg acgctcagtg gaacgaaaac tcacgttaag ggattttggt
    17161 catgagatta tcaaaaagga tcttcaccta gatcctttta aattaaaaat gaagttttaa
    17221 atcaatctaa agtatatatg agtaaacttg gtctgacagt taccaatgct taatcagtga
    17281 ggcacctatc tcagcgatct gtctatttcg ttcatccata gttgcctgac tccccgtcgt
    17341 gtagataact acgatacggg agggcttacc atctggcccc agtgctgcaa tgataccgcg
    17401 agacccacgc tcaccggctc cagatttatc agcaataaac cagccagccg gaagggccga
    17461 gcgcagaagt ggtcctgcaa ctttatccgc ctccatccag tctattaatt gttgccggga
    17521 agctagagta agtagttcgc cagttaatag tttgcgcaac gttgttgcca ttgctacagg
    17581 catcgtggtg tcacgctcgt cgtttggtat ggcttcattc agctccggtt cccaacgatc
    17641 aaggcgagtt acatgatccc ccatgttgtg caaaaaagcg gttagctcct tcggtcctcc
    17701 gatcgttgtc agaagtaagt tggccgcagt gttatcactc atggttatgg cagcactgca
    17761 taattctctt actgtcatgc catccgtaag atgcttttct gtgactggtg agtactcaac
    17821 caagtcattc tgagaatagt gtatgcggcg accgagttgc tcttgcccgg cgtcaatacg
    17881 ggataatacc gcgccacata gcagaacttt aaaagtgctc atcattggaa aacgttcttc
    17941 ggggcgaaaa ctctcaagga tcttaccgct gttgagatcc agttcgatgt aacccactcg
    18001 tgcacccaac tgatcttcag catcttttac tttcaccagc gtttctgggt gagcaaaaac
    18061 aggaaggcaa aatgccgcaa aaaagggaat aagggcgaca cggaaatgtt gaatactcat
    18121 actcttcctt tttcaatatt attgaagcat ttatcagggt tattgtctca tgagcggata
    18181 catatttgaa tgtatttaga aaaataaaca aataggggtt ccgcgcacat ttccccgaaa
    18241 agtgccacct gacgtctaag aaaccattat tatcatgaca ttaacctata aaaataggcg
    18301 tatcacgagg ccctttcgtc
//
