>Addgene plasmid #114431 | Ai167 (TIT2L-ChrimsonR-tdT-ICL-tTA2) targeting vector | depositor full sequence | sequence record 221186 | Ai167 (TIT2L-ChrimsonR-tdT-ICL-tTA2) targeting vector sequence 18313 bps
TCGCGCGTTTCGGTGATGACGGTGAAAACCTCTGACACATGCAGCTCCCGGAGACGGTCACAGCTTGTCT
GTAAGCGGATGCCGGGAGCAGACAAGCCCGTCAGGGCGCGTCAGCGGGTGTTGGCGGGTGTCGGGGCTGG
CTTAACTATGCGGCATCAGAGCAGATTGTACTGAGAGTGCACCATATGCGGTGTGAAATACCGCACAGAT
GCGTAAGGAGAAAATACCGCATCAGGCGCCATTCGCCATTCAGGCTGCGCAACTGTTGGGAAGGGCGATC
GGTGCGGGCCTCTTCGCTATTACGCCAGCTGGCGAAAGGGGGATGTGCTGCAAGGCGATTAAGTTGGGTA
ACGCCAGGGTTTTCCCAGTCACGACGTTGTAAAACGACGGCCAGTGAATTCGAGCTCGGTACCGAAGTTC
CTATTCTTCAAATAGTATAGGAACTTCTTTCGGCCGGCCAATCGATTGGATCCGTTTAATTCGAGCTCGC
TAGAGCCCCATCCTCACTGACTCCGTCCTGGAGTTGGATGAGAGATAATGGCCTTACGTTGTGCCAGGGG
AGGGTCGGGCTGGATTTAGCAAGATTTACCTTCTCCAAAGAGCGGTGCTGCAGTGGCACAGCTGCCCACG
GAGGTGGGGGGGTCACCGTCCCTGGAGGTGATGAAGAACTGTGGGGATGTGGCACTGAGGGACATGGCCA
GTGGGCACGGTGGGTGGGTTGGGGTTGGTCTTGGGGATCTTGGAGGGCTTTTCCAGCCTTCATGATTTGA
CGATTGTATGAACATCTACATGGCAATTCTCCAGCTGCCTGTCCCAGTCCTACTGACCCAGCTGTATCTC
TCCAGGCAAGCTCTTCCACCCCTTCTGCTTGCATCCAGACACCATCAAACATGCAGGCTCAGACACAGGG
ACCAGCAGTGTCTGTGGCCTTTTTGTGCTCCTCTCCATGCTGGGTTTTAACTTGCTCTTTGTCCTTCTAT
CCTATCTTCTTATCCTTAAGGCTGTTCTGAACGCTGTGACTTGGAGAGTGTCCCAGAGCCCTCAACACCT
GCATGTCCCACGTCCATGCTGTCCTGCACTTCCTTATCCCCAAGATCTGCCTCTCCGTGATGCACTGAAT
TGGCAAACATGTGTCACCCCAGACCAACAATGTCACAGCAAACTCCCCCTTGATAGGACAAGGGGGAATG
GCTTTACACTGAGACAGGGGAGGTTTGGGTTGGATATGAGGAGGCAGTTTTTCCCCCAGAGGGTGGTGAC
GCACTGAACAGGTTGCCCAAGGAGGCTGTGGATGCCCCATCCCTGCAGGCATTCAAGGCCAGGCTGGATG
TGGCTCTGGGCAGCCTGGGCTGCTGGTTGATGACCCTGCACATAGCAGGGGGTTGGATCTGGATGAGCAC
TGTGCTCCTTTGCAACCCAGGCCGTTCTATGATTCTGTCATTCTAAATCTCTCTTTCAGCCTAAAGCTTT
TTCCCCGTATCCCCCCAGGTGTCTGCAGGCTCAAAGAGCAGCGAGAAGCGTTCAGAGGAAAGCGATCCCG
TGCCACCTTCCCCGTGCCCGGGCTGTCCCCGCACGCTGCCGGCTCGGGGATGCGGGGGGAGCGCCGGACC
GGAGCGGAGCCCCGGGCGGCTCGCTGCTGCCCCCTAGCGGGGGAGGGACGTAATTACATCCCTGGGGGCT
TTGGGGGGGGGCTGTCCCGAGCTCGGTACCGCCCCATCCTCACTGACTCCGTCCTGGAGTTGGATGAGAG
ATAATGGCCTTACGTTGTGCCAGGGGAGGGTCGGGCTGGATTTAGCAAGATTTACCTTCTCCAAAGAGCG
GTGCTGCAGTGGCACAGCTGCCCACGGAGGTGGGGGGGTCACCGTCCCTGGAGGTGATGAAGAACTGTGG
GGATGTGGCACTGAGGGACATGGCCAGTGGGCACGGTGGGTGGGTTGGGGTTGGTCTTGGGGATCTTGGA
GGGCTTTTCCAGCCTTCATGATTTGACGATTGTATGAACATCTACATGGCAATTCTCCAGCTGCCTGTCC
CAGTCCTACTGACCCAGCTGTATCTCTCCAGGCAAGCTCTTCCACCCCTTCTGCTTGCATCCAGACACCA
TCAAACATGCAGGCTCAGACACAGGGACCAGCAGTGTCTGTGGCCTTTTTGTGCTCCTCTCCATGCTGGG
TTTTAACTTGCTCTTTGTCCTTCTATCCTATCTTCTTATCCTTAAGGCTGTTCTGAACGCTGTGACTTGG
AGAGTGTCCCAGAGCCCTCAACACCTGCATGTCCCACGTCCATGCTGTCCTGCACTTCCTTATCCCCAAG
ATCTGCCTCTCCGTGATGCACTGAATTGGCAAACATGTGTCACCCCAGACCAACAATGTCACAGCAAACT
CCCCCTTGATAGGACAAGGGGGAATGGCTTTACACTGAGACAGGGGAGGTTTGGGTTGGATATGAGGAGG
CAGTTTTTCCCCCAGAGGGTGGTGACGCACTGAACAGGTTGCCCAAGGAGGCTGTGGATGCCCCATCCCT
GCAGGCATTCAAGGCCAGGCTGGATGTGGCTCTGGGCAGCCTGGGCTGCTGGTTGATGACCCTGCACATA
GCAGGGGGTTGGATCTGGATGAGCACTGTGCTCCTTTGCAACCCAGGCCGTTCTATGATTCTGTCATTCT
AAATCTCTCTTTCAGCCTAAAGCTTTTTCCCCGTATCCCCCCAGGTGTCTGCAGGCTCAAAGAGCAGCGA
GAAGCGTTCAGAGGAAAGCGATCCCGTGCCACCTTCCCCGTGCCCGGGCTGTCCCCGCACGCTGCCGGCT
CGGGGATGCGGGGGGAGCGCCGGACCGGAGCGGAGCCCCGGGCGGCTCGCTGCTGCCCCCTAGCGGGGGA
GGGACGTAATTACATCCCTGGGGGCTTTGGGGGGGGGCTGTCCCGGTACCCGGGGATCCACCGGTATCGA
TTCGGCCGGCCGACGTCGGCAGTGAAAAAAATGCTTTATTTGTGAAATTTGTGATGCTATTGCTTTATTT
GTAACCATTATAAGCTGCAATAAACAAGTTTCGAGTTTACCACTCCCTATCAGTGATAGAGAAAAGTGAA
AGTCGAGTTTACCACTCCCTATCAGTGATAGAGAAAAGTGAAAGTCGAGTTTACCACTCCCTATCAGTGA
TAGAGAAAAGTGAAAGTCGAGTTTACCACTCCCTATCAGTGATAGAGAAAAGTGAAAGTCGAGTTTACCA
CTCCCTATCAGTGATAGAGAAAAGTGAAAGTCGAGTTTACCACTCCCTATCAGTGATAGAGAAAAGTGAA
AGTCGAGTTTACCACTCCCTATCAGTGATAGAGAAAAGTGAAAGTCGAGCTCGGTACCCGGGTCGAGGTA
GGCGTGTACGGTGGGAGGCCTATATAAGCAGAGCTCGTTTAGTGAACCGTCAGATCGCCTGGAGACGCCA
TCCACGCTGTTTTGACCTCCATAGAAGACACCGGGACCGATCCAGCCTCCGCGGCCCCGAATTCGAGCTC
GGTACCCGGGGATCAAATTCAATTAAATATAACTTCGTATAGCATACATTATACGAAGTTATTCGCGAGT
GAATAAATGAAAGCTTGCAGATCCCCTCAGCACCATGGCTAGCGGCAGCCTCGGAGTTTGAATAGATAGA
ATAAAATATCTTTATTTTCATTCCATCTGTGTGTTGGTTTTTTGTGTGAGATCTACGGGTGGCATCCCTG
TGACCCCTCCCCAGTGCCTCTCCTGGCCCTGGAAGTTGCCACTCCAGTGCCCACCAGCCTTGTCCTAATA
AAATTAAGTTGCATCATTTTGTCTGACTAGGTGTCCTTCTATAATATTATGGGGTGGAGGGGGGTGGTAT
GGAGCAAGGGGCAAGTTGGGAAGACAACCTGTAGGGCCTGCGGGGTCTATTGGGAACCAAGCTGGAGTGC
AGTGGCACAATCTTGGCTCACTGCAATCTCCGCCTCCTGGGTTCAAGCGATTCTCCTGCCTCAGGCTCCC
GAGTTGTTGGGATTCCAGGCATGCATGACCAGGCTCAGCTAATTTTTGTTTTTTTGGTAGAGACGGGGTT
TCACCATATTGGCCAGGCTGGTCTCCAACTCCTAATCTCAGGTGATCTACCCACCTTGGCCTCCCAAATT
GCTGGGATTACAGGCGTGAACCACTGCTCCCTTCCCTGTCCTTCTGCCTCAGCGCTGTAAGTCTGCAGAA
ATTGATGATCTATTAAACAATAAAGATGTCCACTAAAATGGAAGTTTTTCCTGTCATACTTTGTTAAGAA
GGGTGAGAACAGAGTACCTACATTTTGAATGGAAGGATTGGAGCTACGGGGGTGGGGGTGGGGTGGGATT
AGATAAATGCCTGCTCTTTACTGAAGGCTCTTTACTATTGCTTTATGATAATGTTTCATAGTTGGATATC
ATAATTTAAACAAGCAAAACCAAATTAAGGGCCAGCTCATTCCTCCCACTCATGATCTATAGATCTATAG
ATCTCTCGTGGGATCATTGTTTTTCTCTTGATTCCCACTTTGTGGTTCTAAGTACTGTGGTTTCCAAATG
TGTCAGTTTCATAGCCTGAAGAACGAGATCAGCAGCCTCTGTTCCACATACACTTCATTCTCAGTATTGT
TTTGCCAAGTTCTAATTCCATCAGAAAGCTTTTAATTAACTGAATAGCTAACATAACTTCGTATAGCATA
CATTATACGAAGTTATCACGCGTGCCGCCACCATGGCTGAGCTGATCAGCAGCGCCACCAGATCTCTGTT
TGCCGCCGGAGGCATCAACCCTTGGCCTAACCCCTACCACCACGAGGACATGGGCTGTGGAGGAATGACA
CCTACAGGCGAGTGCTTCAGCACCGAGTGGTGGTGTGACCCTTCTTACGGACTGAGCGACGCCGGATACG
GATATTGCTTCGTGGAGGCCACAGGCGGCTACCTGGTCGTGGGAGTGGAGAAGAAGCAGGCTTGGCTGCA
CAGCAGAGGCACACCAGGAGAAAAGATCGGCGCCCAGGTCTGCCAGTGGATTGCTTTCAGCATCGCCATC
GCCCTGCTGACATTCTACGGCTTCAGCGCCTGGAAGGCCACTTGCGGTTGGGAGGAGGTCTACGTCTGTT
GCGTCGAGGTGCTGTTCGTGACCCTGGAGATCTTCAAGGAGTTCAGCAGCCCCGCCACAGTGTACCTGTC
TACCGGCAACCACGCCTATTGCCTGCGCTACTTCGAGTGGCTGCTGTCTTGCCCCGTGATCCTGATCAGA
CTGAGCAACCTGAGCGGCCTGAAGAACGACTACAGCAAGCGGACCATGGGCCTGATCGTGTCTTGCGTGG
GAATGATCGTGTTCGGCATGGCCGCAGGACTGGCTACCGATTGGCTCAAGTGGCTGCTGTATATCGTGTC
TTGCATCTACGGCGGCTACATGTACTTCCAGGCCGCCAAGTGCTACGTGGAAGCCAACCACAGCGTGCCT
AAAGGCCATTGCCGCATGGTCGTGAAGCTGATGGCCTACGCTTACTTCGCCTCTTGGGGCAGCTACCCAA
TCCTCTGGGCAGTGGGACCAGAAGGACTGCTGAAGCTGAGCCCTTACGCCAACAGCATCGGCCACAGCAT
CTGCGACATCATCGCCAAGGAGTTTTGGACCTTCCTGGCCCACCACCTGAGGATCAAGATCCACGAGCAC
ATCCTGATCCACGGCGACATCCGGAAGACCACCAAGATGGAGATCGGAGGCGAGGAGGTGGAAGTGGAAG
AGTTCGTGGAGGAGGAGGACGAGGACACAGTGGCGGCACCGGTAGTAGCAGTGAGTAAGGGCGAGGAAGT
GATCAAAGAGTTCATGCGGTTTAAGGTGAGAATGGAAGGAAGCATGAACGGCCACGAGTTCGAAATTGAG
GGAGAAGGAGAGGGACGGCCCTACGAGGGCACCCAGACAGCCAAGCTGAAAGTGACAAAGGGCGGGCCTC
TGCCATTCGCTTGGGACATCCTGAGCCCACAGTTTATGTACGGCTCCAAGGCCTATGTGAAACATCCAGC
TGACATTCCCGATTATAAGAAACTGAGCTTCCCCGAGGGGTTTAAGTGGGAAAGAGTGATGAACTTCGAG
GACGGAGGCCTGGTGACTGTGACCCAGGACAGCTCCCTGCAGGATGGGACCCTGATCTACAAGGTGAAAA
TGAGAGGGACAAATTTTCCCCCTGATGGACCTGTGATGCAGAAGAAAACTATGGGATGGGAGGCCTCCAC
CGAAAGGCTGTATCCACGCGACGGGGTGCTGAAAGGAGAAATCCACCAGGCTCTGAAGCTGAAAGATGGG
GGACATTACCTGGTGGAGTTCAAGACAATCTACATGGCCAAGAAACCTGTGCAGCTGCCAGGCTACTATT
ACGTGGACACAAAACTGGATATCACTTCACACAACGAGGACTACACTATTGTGGAGCAGTATGAACGGAG
CGAGGGGAGACACCATCTGTTCCTGGGCCATGGGACTGGAAGTACCGGCTCAGGGTCTAGTGGAACCGCC
TCAAGCGAGGATAACAATATGGCTGTGATCAAAGAGTTCATGAGGTTTAAGGTGCGCATGGAGGGCAGCA
TGAATGGGCACGAATTTGAGATTGAAGGAGAGGGCGAAGGGAGGCCTTACGAGGGCACACAGACTGCCAA
GCTGAAAGTGACCAAGGGAGGACCACTGCCTTTCGCTTGGGATATCCTGTCTCCTCAGTTTATGTACGGA
AGTAAGGCCTATGTCAAGCATCCCGCTGACATTCCTGATTACAAGAAACTGTCTTTCCCAGAGGGCTTTA
AGTGGGAGAGAGTGATGAATTTTGAAGATGGAGGCCTGGTGACCGTGACACAGGACTCCTCTCTGCAGGA
TGGCACTCTGATCTACAAAGTCAAAATGCGCGGCACCAATTTTCCACCCGATGGGCCCGTGATGCAGAAG
AAAACAATGGGGTGGGAGGCCAGCACTGAACGGCTGTATCCTAGAGACGGAGTGCTGAAGGGCGAAATCC
ACCAGGCCCTGAAGCTGAAAGACGGCGGCCACTACCTGGTGGAGTTCAAAACCATCTACATGGCCAAGAA
ACCAGTGCAGCTGCCCGGCTATTACTATGTGGACACCAAGCTGGATATCACATCCCACAATGAAGACTAC
ACCATTGTGGAACAGTATGAGAGGTCTGAAGGACGCCACCATCTGTTTCTGTACGGCATGGATGAGCTGT
ATAAGTAAACGCGTTACGTAAAGCTTGTCGATAATCAACCTCTGGATTACAAAATTTGTGAAAGATTGAC
TGGTATTCTTAACTATGTTGCTCCTTTTACGCTATGTGGATACGCTGCTTTAATGCCTTTGTATCATGCT
ATTGCTTCCCGTATGGCTTTCATTTTCTCCTCCTTGTATAAATCCTGGTTGCTGTCTCTTTATGAGGAGT
TGTGGCCCGTTGTCAGGCAACGTGGCGTGGTGTGCACTGTGTTTGCTGACGCAACCCCCACTGGTTGGGG
CATTGCCACCACCTGTCAGCTCCTTTCCGGGACTTTCGCTTTCCCCCTCCCTATTGCCACGGCGGAACTC
ATCGCCGCCTGCCTTGCCCGCTGCTGGACAGGGGCTCGGCTGTTGGGCACTGACAATTCCGTGGTGTTGT
CGGGGAAATCATCGTCCTTTCCTTGGCTGCTCGCCTATGTTGCCACCTGGATTCTGCGCGGGACGTCCTT
CTGCTACGTCCCTTCGGCCCTCAATCCAGCGGACCTTCCTTCCCGCGGCCTGCTGCCGGCTCTGCGGCCT
CTTCCGCGTCTTCGCCTTCGCCCTCAGACGAGTCGGATCTCCCTTTGGGCCGCCTCCCCGCATCGACACC
GAGCGCTGCTCGAGGCCTCGACTGTGCCTTCTAGTTGCCAGCCATCTGTTGTTTGCCCCTCCCCCGTGCC
TTCCTTGACCCTGGAAGGTGCCACTCCCACTGTCCTTTCCTAATAAAATGAGGAAATTGCATCGCATTGT
CTGAGTAGGTGTCATTCTATTCTGGGGGGTGGGGTGGGGCAGGACAGCAAGGGGGAGGATTGGGAAGACA
ATAGCAGGCATGCTGGGGACACGTGGGATCCTCTAGTCTAGAGCCCCATCCTCACTGACTCCGTCCTGGA
GTTGGATGAGAGATAATGGCCTTACGTTGTGCCAGGGGAGGGTCGGGCTGGATTTAGCAAGATTTACCTT
CTCCAAAGAGCGGTGCTGCAGTGGCACAGCTGCCCACGGAGGTGGGGGGGTCACCGTCCCTGGAGGTGAT
GAAGAACTGTGGGGATGTGGCACTGAGGGACATGGCCAGTGGGCACGGTGGGTGGGTTGGGGTTGGTCTT
GGGGATCTTGGAGGGCTTTTCCAGCCTTCATGATTTGACGATTGTATGAACATCTACATGGCAATTCTCC
AGCTGCCTGTCCCAGTCCTACTGACCCAGCTGTATCTCTCCAGGCAAGCTCTTCCACCCCTTCTGCTTGC
ATCCAGACACCATCAAACATGCAGGCTCAGACACAGGGACCAGCAGTGTCTGTGGCCTTTTTGTGCTCCT
CTCCATGCTGGGTTTTAACTTGCTCTTTGTCCTTCTATCCTATCTTCTTATCCTTAAGGCTGTTCTGAAC
GCTGTGACTTGGAGAGTGTCCCAGAGCCCTCAACACCTGCATGTCCCACGTCCATGCTGTCCTGCACTTC
CTTATCCCCAAGATCTGCCTCTCCGTGATGCACTGAATTGGCAAACATGTGTCACCCCAGACCAACAATG
TCACAGCAAACTCCCCCTTGATAGGACAAGGGGGAATGGCTTTACACTGAGACAGGGGAGGTTTGGGTTG
GATATGAGGAGGCAGTTTTTCCCCCAGAGGGTGGTGACGCACTGAACAGGTTGCCCAAGGAGGCTGTGGA
TGCCCCATCCCTGCAGGCATTCAAGGCCAGGCTGGATGTGGCTCTGGGCAGCCTGGGCTGCTGGTTGATG
ACCCTGCACATAGCAGGGGGTTGGATCTGGATGAGCACTGTGCTCCTTTGCAACCCAGGCCGTTCTATGA
TTCTGTCATTCTAAATCTCTCTTTCAGCCTAAAGCTTTTTCCCCGTATCCCCCCAGGTGTCTGCAGGCTC
AAAGAGCAGCGAGAAGCGTTCAGAGGAAAGCGATCCCGTGCCACCTTCCCCGTGCCCGGGCTGTCCCCGC
ACGCTGCCGGCTCGGGGATGCGGGGGGAGCGCCGGACCGGAGCGGAGCCCCGGGCGGCTCGCTGCTGCCC
CCTAGCGGGGGAGGGACGTAATTACATCCCTGGGGGCTTTGGGGGGGGGCTGTCCCTCTAGAGCCCCATC
CTCACTGACTCCGTCCTGGAGTTGGATGAGAGATAATGGCCTTACGTTGTGCCAGGGGAGGGTCGGGCTG
GATTTAGCAAGATTTACCTTCTCCAAAGAGCGGTGCTGCAGTGGCACAGCTGCCCACGGAGGTGGGGGGG
TCACCGTCCCTGGAGGTGATGAAGAACTGTGGGGATGTGGCACTGAGGGACATGGCCAGTGGGCACGGTG
GGTGGGTTGGGGTTGGTCTTGGGGATCTTGGAGGGCTTTTCCAGCCTTCATGATTTGACGATTGTATGAA
CATCTACATGGCAATTCTCCAGCTGCCTGTCCCAGTCCTACTGACCCAGCTGTATCTCTCCAGGCAAGCT
CTTCCACCCCTTCTGCTTGCATCCAGACACCATCAAACATGCAGGCTCAGACACAGGGACCAGCAGTGTC
TGTGGCCTTTTTGTGCTCCTCTCCATGCTGGGTTTTAACTTGCTCTTTGTCCTTCTATCCTATCTTCTTA
TCCTTAAGGCTGTTCTGAACGCTGTGACTTGGAGAGTGTCCCAGAGCCCTCAACACCTGCATGTCCCACG
TCCATGCTGTCCTGCACTTCCTTATCCCCAAGATCTGCCTCTCCGTGATGCACTGAATTGGCAAACATGT
GTCACCCCAGACCAACAATGTCACAGCAAACTCCCCCTTGATAGGACAAGGGGGAATGGCTTTACACTGA
GACAGGGGAGGTTTGGGTTGGATATGAGGAGGCAGTTTTTCCCCCAGAGGGTGGTGACGCACTGAACAGG
TTGCCCAAGGAGGCTGTGGATGCCCCATCCCTGCAGGCATTCAAGGCCAGGCTGGATGTGGCTCTGGGCA
GCCTGGGCTGCTGGTTGATGACCCTGCACATAGCAGGGGGTTGGATCTGGATGAGCACTGTGCTCCTTTG
CAACCCAGGCCGTTCTATGATTCTGTCATTCTAAATCTCTCTTTCAGCCTAAAGCTTTTTCCCCGTATCC
CCCCAGGTGTCTGCAGGCTCAAAGAGCAGCGAGAAGCGTTCAGAGGAAAGCGATCCCGTGCCACCTTCCC
CGTGCCCGGGCTGTCCCCGCACGCTGCCGGCTCGGGGATGCGGGGGGAGCGCCGGACCGGAGCGGAGCCC
CGGGCGGCTCGCTGCTGCCCCCTAGCGGGGGAGGGACGTAATTACATCCCTGGGGGCTTTGGGGGGGGGC
TGTCCCTCTAGAAGTCGACGGCGCGCCCTGCAGGAATCTAGTTATTAATAGTAATCAATTACGGGGTCAT
TAGTTCATAGCCCATATATGGAGTTCCGCGTTACATAACTTACGGTAAATGGCCCGCCTGGCTGACCGCC
CAACGACCCCCGCCCATTGACGTCAATAATGACGTATGTTCCCATAGTAACGCCAATAGGGACTTTCCAT
TGACGTCAATGGGTGGAGTATTTACGGTAAACTGCCCACTTGGCAGTACATCAAGTGTATCATATGCCAA
GTACGCCCCCTATTGACGTCAATGACGGTAAATGGCCCGCCTGGCATTATGCCCAGTACATGACCTTATG
GGACTTTCCTACTTGGCAGTACATCTACGTATTAGTCATCGCTATTACCATGGTCGAGGTGAGCCCCACG
TTCTGCTTCACTCTCCCCATCTCCCCCCCCTCCCCACCCCCAATTTTGTATTTATTTATTTTTTAATTAT
TTTGTGCAGCGATGGGGGCGGGGGGGGGGGGGGGGCGCGCGCCAGGCGGGGCGGGGCGGGGCGAGGGGCG
GGGCGGGGCGAGGCGGAGAGGTGCGGCGGCAGCCAATCAGAGCGGCGCGCTCCGAAAGTTTCCTTTTATG
GCGAGGCGGCGGCGGCGGCGGCCCTATAAAAAGCGAAGCGCGCGGCGGGCGGGGAGTCGCTGCGACGCTG
CCTTCGCCCCGTGCCCCGCTCCGCCGCCGCCTCGCGCCGCCCGCCCCGGCTCTGACTGACCGCGTTACTC
CCACAGGTGAGCGGGCGGGACGGCCCTTCTCCTCCGGGCTGTAATTAGCGCTTGGTTTAATGACGGCTTG
TTTCTTTTCTGTGGCTGCGTGAAAGCCTTGAGGGGCTCCGGGAGGGCCCTTTGTGCGGGGGGAGCGGCTC
GGGGGGTGCGTGCGTGTGTGTGTGCGTGGGGAGCGCCGCGTGCGGCTCCGCGCTGCCCGGCGGCTGTGAG
CGCTGCGGGCGCGGCGCGGGGCTTTGTGCGCTCCGCAGTGTGCGCGAGGGGAGCGCGGCCGGGGGCGGTG
CCCCGCGGTGCGGGGGGGGCTGCGAGGGGAACAAAGGCTGCGTGCGGGGTGTGTGCGTGGGGGGGTGAGC
AGGGGGTGTGGGCGCGTCGGTCGGGCTGCAACCCCCCCTGCACCCCCCTCCCCGAGTTGCTGAGCACGGC
CCGGCTTCGGGTGCGGGGCTCCGTACGGGGCGTGGCGCGGGGCTCGCCGTGCCGGGCGGGGGGTGGCGGC
AGGTGGGGGTGCCGGGCGGGGCGGGGCCGCCTCGGGCCGGGGAGGGCTCGGGGGAGGGGCGCGGCGGCCC
CCGGAGCGCCGGCGGCTGTCGAGGCGCGGCGAGCCGCAGCCATTGCCTTTTATGGTAATCGTGCGAGAGG
GCGCAGGGACTTCCTTTGTCCCAAATCTGTGCGGAGCCGAAATCTGGGAGGCGCCGCCGCACCCCCTCTA
GCGGGCGCGGGGCGAAGCGGTGCGGCGCCGGCAGGAAGGAAATGGGCGGGGAGGGCCTTCGTGCGTCGCC
GCGCCGCCGTCCCCTTCTCCCTCTCCAGCCTCGGGGCTGTCCGCGGGGGGACGGCTGCCTTCGGGGGGGA
CGGGGCAGGGCGGGGTTCGGCTTCTGGCGTGTGACCGGCGGCTCTAGAGCCTCTGCTAACCATGTTCATG
CCTTCTTCTTTTTCCTACAGCTCCTGGGCAACGTGCTGGTTATTGTGCTGTCTCATCATTTTGGCAAAGA
ATTGATTTGATACCGCGGGCCCCGCGTGGACGGTACCATAACTTCGTATAAAGTATCCTATACGAAGTTA
TCCATGGCTAGCGGCAGCCTCGGAGTTTGAATAGATAGAATAAAATATCTTTATTTTCATTCCATCTGTG
TGTTGGTTTTTTGTGTGAGATCTACGGGTGGCATCCCTGTGACCCCTCCCCAGTGCCTCTCCTGGCCCTG
GAAGTTGCCACTCCAGTGCCCACCAGCCTTGTCCTAATAAAATTAAGTTGCATCATTTTGTCTGACTAGG
TGTCCTTCTATAATATTATGGGGTGGAGGGGGGTGGTATGGAGCAAGGGGCAAGTTGGGAAGACAACCTG
TAGGGCCTGCGGGGTCTATTGGGAACCAAGCTGGAGTGCAGTGGCACAATCTTGGCTCACTGCAATCTCC
GCCTCCTGGGTTCAAGCGATTCTCCTGCCTCAGGCTCCCGAGTTGTTGGGATTCCAGGCATGCATGACCA
GGCTCAGCTAATTTTTGTTTTTTTGGTAGAGACGGGGTTTCACCATATTGGCCAGGCTGGTCTCCAACTC
CTAATCTCAGGTGATCTACCCACCTTGGCCTCCCAAATTGCTGGGATTACAGGCGTGAACCACTGCTCCC
TTCCCTGTCCTTCTGCCTCAGCTAATTGAGTAGGGGGGAGGCTAACTGAAACACGGAAGGAGACAATACC
GGAAGGAACCCGCGCTATGACGGCAATAAAAAGACAGAATAAAACGCACGGGTGTTGGGTCGTTTGTTCA
TAAACGCGGGGTTCGGTCCCAGGGCTGGCACTCTGTCGATACCCCACCGAGACCCCATTGGGGCCAATAC
GCCCGCGTTTCTTCCTTTTCCCCACCCCACCCCCCAAGTTCGGGTGAAGGCCCAGGGCTCGCAGCCAACG
TCGGGGCGGCAGGCCGTGGAAGTTCCTATTCTCTAGAATAACTTCGTATAAAGTATCCTATACGAAGTTA
TACGCGCGCGTCCATTTAATTCACCATGTCTAGACTGGACAAGAGCAAAGTCATAAACTCTGCTCTGGAA
TTACTCAATGAAGTCGGTATCGAAGGCCTGACGACAAGGAAACTCGCTCAAAAGCTGGGAGTTGAGCAGC
CTACCCTGTACTGGCACGTGAAGAACAAGCGGGCCCTGCTCGATGCCCTGGCAATCGAGATGCTGGACAG
GCATCATACCCACTTCTGCCCCCTGGAAGGCGAGTCATGGCAAGACTTTCTGCGGAACAACGCCAAGTCA
TTCCGCTGTGCTCTCCTCTCACATCGCGACGGGGCTAAAGTGCATCTCGGCACCCGCCCAACAGAGAAAC
AGTACGAAACCCTGGAAAATCAGCTCGCGTTCCTGTGTCAGCAAGGCTTCTCCCTGGAGAACGCACTGTA
CGCTCTGTCCGCCGTGGGCCACTTTACACTGGGCTGCGTATTGGAGGATCAGGAGCATCAAGTAGCAAAA
GAGGAAAGAGAGACACCTACCACCGATTCTATGCCCCCACTTCTGAGACAAGCAATTGAGCTGTTCGACC
ATCAGGGAGCCGAACCTGCCTTCCTTTTCGGCCTGGAACTAATCATATGTGGCCTGGAGAAACAGCTAAA
GTGCGAAAGCGGCGGGCCGGCCGACGCCCTTGACGATTTTGACTTAGACATGCTCCCAGCCGATGCCCTT
GACGACTTTGACCTTGATATGCTGCCTGCTGACGCTCTTGACGATTTTGACCTTGACATGCTCCCCGGGT
AACTAAGTAAGGATCAAATGGCGCGTTACGTAAAGCTTGTCGATAATCAACCTCTGGATTACAAAATTTG
TGAAAGATTGACTGGTATTCTTAACTATGTTGCTCCTTTTACGCTATGTGGATACGCTGCTTTAATGCCT
TTGTATCATGCTATTGCTTCCCGTATGGCTTTCATTTTCTCCTCCTTGTATAAATCCTGGTTGCTGTCTC
TTTATGAGGAGTTGTGGCCCGTTGTCAGGCAACGTGGCGTGGTGTGCACTGTGTTTGCTGACGCAACCCC
CACTGGTTGGGGCATTGCCACCACCTGTCAGCTCCTTTCCGGGACTTTCGCTTTCCCCCTCCCTATTGCC
ACGGCGGAACTCATCGCCGCCTGCCTTGCCCGCTGCTGGACAGGGGCTCGGCTGTTGGGCACTGACAATT
CCGTGGTGTTGTCGGGGAAATCATCGTCCTTTCCTTGGCTGCTCGCCTATGTTGCCACCTGGATTCTGCG
CGGGACGTCCTTCTGCTACGTCCCTTCGGCCCTCAATCCAGCGGACCTTCCTTCCCGCGGCCTGCTGCCG
GCTCTGCGGCCTCTTCCGCGTCTTCGCCTTCGCCCTCAGACGAGTCGGATCTCCCTTTGGGCCGCCTCCC
CGCATCGACACCGAGCGCTGCTCGAGGCCTCGACTGTGCCTTCTAGTTGCCAGCCATCTGTTGTTTGCCC
CTCCCCCGTGCCTTCCTTGACCCTGGAAGGTGCCACTCCCACTGTCCTTTCCTAATAAAATGAGGAAATT
GCATCGCATTGTCTGAGTAGGTGTCATTCTATTCTGGGGGGTGGGGTGGGGCAGGACAGCAAGGGGGAGG
ATTGGGAAGACAATAGCAGGCATGCTGGGGACACGTGGGATCCGGTGCCAGGGCGTGCCCTTGGGCTCCC
CGGGCGCGTTTGGGCGGCCGCATCGAATTCTACCGGGTAGGGGAGGCGCTTTTCCCAAGGCAGTCTGGAG
CATGCGCTTTAGCAGCCCCGCTGGGCACTTGGCGCTACACAAGTGGCCTCTGGCCTCGCACACATTCCAC
ATCCACCGGTAGGCGCCAACCGGCTCCGTTCTTTGGTGGCCCCTTCGCGCCACCTTCTACTCCTCCCCTA
GTCAGGAAGTTCCCCCCCGCCCCGCAGCTCGCGTCGTGCAGGACGTGACAAATGGAAGTAGCACGTCTCA
CTAGTCTCGTGCAGATGGACAGCACCGCTGAGCAATGGAAGCGGGTAGGCCTTTGGGGCAGCGGCCAATA
GCAGCTTTGCTCCTTCGCTTTCTGGGCTCAGAGGCTGGGAAGGGGTGGGTCCGGGGGCGGGCTCAGGGGC
GGGCTCAGGGGCGGGGCGGGCGCCCGAAGGTCCTCCGGAGGCCCGGCATTCTGCACGCTTCAAAAGCGCA
CGTCTGCCGCGCTGTTCTCCTCTTCCTCATCTCCGGGCCTTTCGACCTGCAATCGCCGCTAGCCGCCACC
ATGAAAAAGCCTGAACTCACCGCGACGTCTGTCGAGAAGTTTCTGATCGAAAAGTTCGACAGCGTCTCCG
ACCTGATGCAGCTCTCGGAGGGCGAAGAATCTCGTGCTTTCAGCTTCGATGTAGGAGGGCGTGGATATGT
CCTGCGGGTAAATAGCTGCGCCGATGGTTTCTACAAAGATCGTTATGTTTATCGGCACTTTGCATCGGCC
GCGCTCCCGATTCCGGAAGTGCTTGACATTGGGGAATTCAGCGAGAGCCTGACCTATTGCATCTCCCGCC
GTGCACAGGGTGTCACGTTGCAAGACCTGCCTGAAACCGAACTGCCCGCTGTTCTGCAGCCGGTCGCGGA
GGCCATGGATGCGATCGCTGCGGCCGATCTTAGCCAGACGAGCGGGTTCGGCCCATTCGGACCGCAAGGA
ATCGGTCAATACACTACATGGCGTGATTTCATATGCGCGATTGCTGATCCCCATGTGTATCACTGGCAAA
CTGTGATGGACGACACCGTCAGTGTAAGTGCTAGCCCCTAGGCCTGAATCGAAGTTCCTATTCTTCAAAA
GGTATAGGAACTTCGAGCTCGTCGACTGCAGAGGCCTGCATGCAAGCTTGGCGTAATCATGGTCATAGCT
GTTTCCTGTGTGAAATTGTTATCCGCTCACAATTCCACACAACATACGAGCCGGAAGCATAAAGTGTAAA
GCCTGGGGTGCCTAATGAGTGAGCTAACTCACATTAATTGCGTTGCGCTCACTGCCCGCTTTCCAGTCGG
GAAACCTGTCGTGCCAGCTGCATTAATGAATCGGCCAACGCGCGGGGAGAGGCGGTTTGCGTATTGGGCG
CTCTTCCGCTTCCTCGCTCACTGACTCGCTGCGCTCGGTCGTTCGGCTGCGGCGAGCGGTATCAGCTCAC
TCAAAGGCGGTAATACGGTTATCCACAGAATCAGGGGATAACGCAGGAAAGAACATGTGAGCAAAAGGCC
AGCAAAAGGCCAGGAACCGTAAAAAGGCCGCGTTGCTGGCGTTTTTCCATAGGCTCCGCCCCCCTGACGA
GCATCACAAAAATCGACGCTCAAGTCAGAGGTGGCGAAACCCGACAGGACTATAAAGATACCAGGCGTTT
CCCCCTGGAAGCTCCCTCGTGCGCTCTCCTGTTCCGACCCTGCCGCTTACCGGATACCTGTCCGCCTTTC
TCCCTTCGGGAAGCGTGGCGCTTTCTCATAGCTCACGCTGTAGGTATCTCAGTTCGGTGTAGGTCGTTCG
CTCCAAGCTGGGCTGTGTGCACGAACCCCCCGTTCAGCCCGACCGCTGCGCCTTATCCGGTAACTATCGT
CTTGAGTCCAACCCGGTAAGACACGACTTATCGCCACTGGCAGCAGCCACTGGTAACAGGATTAGCAGAG
CGAGGTATGTAGGCGGTGCTACAGAGTTCTTGAAGTGGTGGCCTAACTACGGCTACACTAGAAGAACAGT
ATTTGGTATCTGCGCTCTGCTGAAGCCAGTTACCTTCGGAAAAAGAGTTGGTAGCTCTTGATCCGGCAAA
CAAACCACCGCTGGTAGCGGTGGTTTTTTTGTTTGCAAGCAGCAGATTACGCGCAGAAAAAAAGGATCTC
AAGAAGATCCTTTGATCTTTTCTACGGGGTCTGACGCTCAGTGGAACGAAAACTCACGTTAAGGGATTTT
GGTCATGAGATTATCAAAAAGGATCTTCACCTAGATCCTTTTAAATTAAAAATGAAGTTTTAAATCAATC
TAAAGTATATATGAGTAAACTTGGTCTGACAGTTACCAATGCTTAATCAGTGAGGCACCTATCTCAGCGA
TCTGTCTATTTCGTTCATCCATAGTTGCCTGACTCCCCGTCGTGTAGATAACTACGATACGGGAGGGCTT
ACCATCTGGCCCCAGTGCTGCAATGATACCGCGAGACCCACGCTCACCGGCTCCAGATTTATCAGCAATA
AACCAGCCAGCCGGAAGGGCCGAGCGCAGAAGTGGTCCTGCAACTTTATCCGCCTCCATCCAGTCTATTA
ATTGTTGCCGGGAAGCTAGAGTAAGTAGTTCGCCAGTTAATAGTTTGCGCAACGTTGTTGCCATTGCTAC
AGGCATCGTGGTGTCACGCTCGTCGTTTGGTATGGCTTCATTCAGCTCCGGTTCCCAACGATCAAGGCGA
GTTACATGATCCCCCATGTTGTGCAAAAAAGCGGTTAGCTCCTTCGGTCCTCCGATCGTTGTCAGAAGTA
AGTTGGCCGCAGTGTTATCACTCATGGTTATGGCAGCACTGCATAATTCTCTTACTGTCATGCCATCCGT
AAGATGCTTTTCTGTGACTGGTGAGTACTCAACCAAGTCATTCTGAGAATAGTGTATGCGGCGACCGAGT
TGCTCTTGCCCGGCGTCAATACGGGATAATACCGCGCCACATAGCAGAACTTTAAAAGTGCTCATCATTG
GAAAACGTTCTTCGGGGCGAAAACTCTCAAGGATCTTACCGCTGTTGAGATCCAGTTCGATGTAACCCAC
TCGTGCACCCAACTGATCTTCAGCATCTTTTACTTTCACCAGCGTTTCTGGGTGAGCAAAAACAGGAAGG
CAAAATGCCGCAAAAAAGGGAATAAGGGCGACACGGAAATGTTGAATACTCATACTCTTCCTTTTTCAAT
ATTATTGAAGCATTTATCAGGGTTATTGTCTCATGAGCGGATACATATTTGAATGTATTTAGAAAAATAA
ACAAATAGGGGTTCCGCGCACATTTCCCCGAAAAGTGCCACCTGACGTCTAAGAAACCATTATTATCATG
ACATTAACCTATAAAAATAGGCGTATCACGAGGCCCTTTCGTC
Features (pLannotate 1.2.2; 44 found; start..end, strand, type, name):
    137..236     +  misc_feature   bom (fragment): basis of mobility region from pBR322
    242..399     -  CDS            lacZα (fragment): LacZα fragment of β-galactosidase; lacZ fragment
   1035..1163    +  CDS            OR51A4 (fragment): O51A4_HUMAN - Experimental evidence at transcript level: Swiss-Prot protein existence level 2. Odorant receptor. From Homo sapiens (Human).
   2251..2379    +  CDS            OR51A4 (fragment): O51A4_HUMAN - Experimental evidence at transcript level: Swiss-Prot protein existence level 2. Odorant receptor. From Homo sapiens (Human).
   2959..3040    -  polyA_signal   SV40 poly(A) signal: SV40 polyadenylation signal
   3054..3324    +  protein_bind   tetracycline response element: contains seven copies of the tetracycline operator tetO tetracycline repressor TetR
   3335..3352    +  misc_feature   MCS (fragment): pUC18/19 multiple cloning site
   3357..3395    +  promoter       minimal CMV promoter: human cytomegalovirus (CMV) immediate early promoter
   3489..3514    +  misc_feature   MCS (fragment): pUC18/19 multiple cloning site
   3529..3562    +  protein_bind   loxP: Cre-mediated recombination occurs in the 8-bp core sequence (GCATACAT). Cre recombinase
   3640..3688    +  polyA_signal   poly(A) signal: synthetic polyadenylation signal
   3697..4173    +  polyA_signal   hGH poly(A) signal: human growth hormone polyadenylation signal
   4185..4646    +  polyA_signal   PGK poly(A) signal: mouse phosphoglycerate kinase 1 polyadenylation signal
   4673..4706    +  protein_bind   loxP: Cre-mediated recombination occurs in the 8-bp core sequence (GCATACAT). Cre recombinase
   4723..5772    +  CDS            ChrimsonR: red light-drivable channelrhodopsin from Chlamydomonas noctigama (Klapoetke et al., 2014) K176R mutant with accelerated closing kinetics
   5791..7215    +  CDS            tdTomato: tdTomato is a basic (constitutively fluorescent) orange fluorescent protein published in 2004, derived from Discosoma sp.. It is reported to be a somewhat slowly-maturing tandem dimer with low acid sensitivity.
   7243..7831    +  misc_feature   WPRE: woodchuck hepatitis virus posttranscriptional regulatory element
   7862..8069    +  polyA_signal   bGH poly(A) signal: bovine growth hormone polyadenylation signal
   8633..8761    +  CDS            OR51A4 (fragment): O51A4_HUMAN - Experimental evidence at transcript level: Swiss-Prot protein existence level 2. Odorant receptor. From Homo sapiens (Human).
   9843..9971    +  CDS            OR51A4 (fragment): O51A4_HUMAN - Experimental evidence at transcript level: Swiss-Prot protein existence level 2. Odorant receptor. From Homo sapiens (Human).
  10599..10902   +  enhancer       CMV enhancer: human cytomegalovirus immediate early enhancer
  10904..11181   +  promoter       chicken β-actin promoter: No description available
  11183..12200   +  intron         chimeric intron: chimera between introns from chicken β-actin and rabbit β-globin
  12288..12321   -  protein_bind   lox2272: Cre-mediated recombination occurs in the 8-bp core sequence (GGATACTT). lox2272 sites are compatible with each other, but incompatible with loxP or loxN sites (Lee and Saito, 1988). Cre recombinase
  12359..12407   +  polyA_signal   poly(A) signal: synthetic polyadenylation signal
  12416..12892   +  polyA_signal   hGH poly(A) signal: human growth hormone polyadenylation signal
  12971..13019   +  polyA_signal   HSV TK poly(A) signal: herpes simplex virus thymidine kinase polyadenylation signal (Cole and Stacy, 1985)
  13179..13198   +  protein_bind   FRT (minimal) (fragment): supports FLP-mediated excision but not integration (Turan and Bode, 2011) FLP recombinase from the Saccharomyces cerevisiae 2μ plasmid
  13198..13231   -  protein_bind   lox2272: Cre-mediated recombination occurs in the 8-bp core sequence (GGATACTT). lox2272 sites are compatible with each other, but incompatible with loxP or loxN sites (Lee and Saito, 1988). Cre recombinase
  13256..13953   +  CDS            rtTA3 (fragment): reverse tetracycline transactivator 3 activates expression from Tet-responsive promoters in the presence of doxycycline
  13883..13993   +  CDS            VP48: 3 tandem repeats of the minimal activation domain of herpes simplex virus VP16 (Cheng et al., 2013)
  14045..14633   +  misc_feature   WPRE: woodchuck hepatitis virus posttranscriptional regulatory element
  14664..14871   +  polyA_signal   bGH poly(A) signal: bovine growth hormone polyadenylation signal
  14885..14918   +  protein_bind   attB: minimal attB site for the φC31 integrase (Groth et al., 2000) phage φC31 integrase
  14945..15444   +  promoter       PGK promoter: mouse phosphoglycerate kinase 1 promoter
  15471..15984   +  CDS            HygR (fragment): aminoglycoside phosphotransferase from E. coli; aph(4)-Ia; confers resistance to hygromycin
  16114..16136   -  protein_bind   lac operator (fragment): The lac repressor binds to the lac operator to inhibit transcription in E. coli. This inhibition can be relieved by adding lactose or isopropyl-β-D-thiogalactopyranoside (IPTG). lac repressor encoded by lacI
  16140..16170   -  promoter       lac promoter: promoter for the E. coli lac operon
  16185..16206   -  protein_bind   CAP binding site: CAP binding activates transcription in the presence of cAMP. E. coli catabolite activator protein
  16219..16311   -  CDS            lacI (fragment): lac repressor; lacI; The lac repressor binds to the lac operator to inhibit transcription in E. coli. This inhibition can be relieved by adding lactose or isopropyl-β-D-thiogalactopyranoside (IPTG).
  16494..17082   -  rep_origin     ori: high-copy-number ColE1/pMB1/pBR322/pUC origin of replication
  17253..18113   -  CDS            AmpR: β-lactamase; bla; confers resistance to ampicillin, carbenicillin, and related antibiotics
  18114..18218   -  promoter       AmpR promoter: bla
  18313..35      +  CDS            rop (fragment) (across the origin): Rop protein, which maintains plasmids at low copy number; rop
