[The description below was written by a language model from this plasmid's Addgene catalogue record, the feature table of its GenBank file and pLannotate feature annotations shown in this document.]
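Description:
Ai167 (TIT2L-ChrimsonR-tdT-ICL-tTA2) targeting vector is an approximately 18.3 kb mouse gene-targeting plasmid built on the TIGRE2.0 backbone. It is designed to place two Cre-dependent expression units into the mouse TIGRE locus. It is propagated in E. coli under ampicillin selection (AmpR). The origin is annotated as ColE1/pUC-type, although the catalogue lists the plasmid as low copy.

The first unit consists of a tetracycline response element (seven tetO copies) and a minimal CMV promoter (TRE2). These are followed by a loxP-flanked stop cassette made of synthetic, hGH and PGK polyadenylation signals. Next come a Kozak sequence and the ChrimsonR coding sequence, a K176R red-light-drivable channelrhodopsin with faster closing kinetics. ChrimsonR is followed closely by tdTomato, consistent with the fusion implied by the construct name, then WPRE and a bGH poly(A). The second unit uses the CAG promoter (CMV enhancer, chicken β-actin promoter, chimeric intron) and a lox2272-flanked stop cassette (synthetic, hGH and HSV TK poly(A) signals). Downstream lie tTA2 (tTA-Advanced, which one annotation tool labels as an rtTA3 fragment plus VP16 repeats), WPRE and bGH poly(A).

Because loxP and lox2272 are incompatible with each other, Cre excises each stop independently. CAG-driven tTA2 then activates the TRE promoter in the absence of doxycycline, amplifying opsin-reporter expression in Cre-expressing cells.

Downstream are a φC31 attB site and a PGK promoter driving a partial hygromycin resistance sequence. This suggests the marker is reconstituted on integration, but the record does not describe the targeting mechanism. Repeated unannotated regions with spurious odorant-receptor matches flank the first unit, and their identity is not stated. The two sequence records differ slightly in length (18,313 versus 18,320 bp). The vector is used to generate optogenetic reporter mice.
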