Addgene plasmid #114431: Ai167 (TIT2L-ChrimsonR-tdT-ICL-tTA2) targeting vector
Purpose: Target a Cre-dependent ChrimsonR-tdTomato cassette and a tTA2 cassette into the mouse TIGRE locus
Depositing lab: Hongkui Zeng. Publication: A Suite of Transgenic Driver and Reporter Mouse Lines with Enhanced Brain-Cell-Type Targeting and Functionality. Daigle TL, Madisen L, Hage TA, Valley MT, Knoblich U, Larsen RS, Takeno MM, Huang L, Gu H, Larsen R, Mills M, Bosma-Moody A, Siverts LA, Walker M, Graybuck LT, Yao Z, Fong O, Nguyen TN, Garren E, Lenz GH, Chavarha M, Pendergraft J, Harrington J, Hirokawa KE, Harris JA, Nicovich PR, McGraw MJ, Ollerenshaw DR, Smith KA, Baker CA, Ting JT, Sunkin SM, Lecoq J, Lin MZ, Boyden ES, Murphy GJ, da Costa NM, Waters J, Li L, Tasic B, Zeng H. Cell. 2018 Jul 12;174(2):465-480.e22. doi: 10.1016/j.cell.2018.06.035. PubMed 30007418.
Backbone
  Vector backbone: TIGRE2.0 targeting vector
  Backbone size w/o insert (bp): 15017
  Total vector size (bp): 18313
  Vector type: Mouse Targeting, Cre/Lox
Growth in bacteria
  Bacterial resistance: Ampicillin, 100 μg/mL
  Growth temperature: 30°C
  Growth strain: NEB Stable
  Copy number: Low Copy
Gene/Insert
  Gene/Insert name: ChrimsonR-tdTomato, tTA2 (alt name: ChrimsonR)
  Insert size (bp): 2496
  Promoter: TRE2, CAG
  Cloning method: Restriction Enzyme; 5′ cloning site Mlul... (not destroyed); 3′ cloning site MluI (not destroyed)
  Sequencing primers: 5′ CTAATTCCATCAGAAAGCTT; 3′ CTGCCCGGCGGCTGTGAGCG
Resource information
  A portion of this plasmid was derived from a plasmid made by: Ed Boyden and Clontech
Terms and licenses: Academic/Nonprofit Terms; Industry Terms: Not Available to Industry
How to cite: Ai167 (TIT2L-ChrimsonR-tdT-ICL-tTA2) targeting vector was a gift from Hongkui Zeng (Addgene plasmid # 114431 ; http://n2t.net/addgene:114431 ; RRID:Addgene_114431)
